Addgene plasmid #103024: pUDE735
Purpose: expression of a Cpf1 programming crRNA targetting CAN1, HIS4, PDR12 and ADE2 (crCAN1-4.crHIS4-4.crPDR12-3.crADE2-3.S)
Depositing lab: Jean-Marc Daran. Depositing organization: Delft University of Technology. Publication: FnCpf1: a novel and efficient genome editing tool for Saccharomyces cerevisiae. Swiat MA, Dashko S, den Ridder M, Wijsman M, van der Oost J, Daran JM, Daran-Lapujade P. Nucleic Acids Res. 2017 Dec 1;45(21):12585-12598. doi: 10.1093/nar/gkx1007. PubMed 29106617.
Backbone
  Vector backbone: pUD628
  Backbone size w/o insert (bp): 4995
  Total vector size (bp): 5190
  Vector type: Yeast Expression, CRISPR
  Selectable markers: Neomycin (select with G418)
Growth in bacteria
  Bacterial resistance: Ampicillin, 100 μg/mL
  Growth temperature: 37°C
  Growth strain: DH5alpha
  Copy number: High Copy
Gene/Insert
  Gene/Insert name: crCAN1-4.crHIS4-4.crPDR12-3.crADE2-3.S
  gRNA/shRNA sequence: AATTTCTACTGTTGTAGATCCACATATCTTCAACGCTGTTATCTAATTTCTACTGTTGTA GATGCATCTTGGCTAGCAATGAACAGAGAATTTCTACTGTTGTAGATGCACAAAGAATCA ATATGGGTGTCAAATTTCTACTGTTGTAGATCCGGTTGTGGTATATTTGGTGTGGAAATT TCTACTGTTGTAGATG
  Species: S. cerevisiae (budding yeast)
  Promoter: SNR52
  Cloning method: Gibson Cloning
  Sequencing primers: 5′ CACATATCTTCAACGCTGTTATC
Terms and licenses: Academic/Nonprofit Terms; Industry Terms: Not Available to Industry
How to cite: pUDE735 was a gift from Jean-Marc Daran (Addgene plasmid # 103024 ; http://n2t.net/addgene:103024 ; RRID:Addgene_103024)
