[The description below was written by a language model from this plasmid's Addgene catalogue record and pLannotate feature annotations shown in this document.]
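Description:
pUDE735 is a yeast–E. coli shuttle plasmid of about 5.2 kb, built on the pUD628 backbone, that expresses a multiplexed CRISPR RNA array for Cpf1-based genome editing in Saccharomyces cerevisiae. In bacteria it is maintained at high copy through a ColE1/pUC-type origin and selected with ampicillin via the β-lactamase gene and its native promoter. In yeast it replicates episomally from the 2μ origin, which typically gives multiple copies per cell. It is selected with G418 through the kanMX cassette, a dominant marker that does not depend on an auxotrophic host background.

The payload is a short insert of roughly 200 bp, introduced by Gibson assembly and placed downstream of the SNR52 promoter. This is an RNA polymerase III promoter from a yeast small nucleolar RNA gene and is commonly used to drive guide RNA expression. The insert is a single crRNA array in which Cpf1 direct repeats alternate with four spacers directed against CAN1, HIS4, PDR12 and ADE2. Because Cpf1 can process its own precursor crRNA, one transcript can yield four mature guides, so several loci can be targeted from a single plasmid. The automated annotation does not label the array itself or any terminator; the array presumably lies in the unannotated stretch between the SNR52 promoter and kanMX.

The plasmid carries no nuclease gene, so Cpf1 (FnCpf1 in the associated work) must be supplied separately, for example from the host strain. The record supports its use for simultaneous editing of these four genes, several of which are commonly used because their disruption gives easily scored phenotypes.
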