Features (pLannotate 1.2.2; 6 found; start..end, strand, type, name):
      1..269     +  promoter       SNR52 promoter: promoter for the S. cerevisiae small nucleolar RNA gene SNR52
    538..1894    +  gene           kanMX: yeast selectable marker conferring kanamycin resistance (Wach et al., 1994)
   2162..2750    -  rep_origin     ori: high-copy-number ColE1/pMB1/pBR322/pUC origin of replication
   2921..3781    -  CDS            AmpR: β-lactamase; bla; confers resistance to ampicillin, carbenicillin, and related antibiotics
   3782..3886    -  promoter       AmpR promoter: bla
   3957..5117    +  rep_origin     2μ ori: yeast 2μ plasmid origin of replication
>Addgene plasmid #103024 | pUDE735 | addgene full sequence | sequence record 198968 | Addgene NGS Result
TCTTTGAAAAGATAATGTATGATTATGCTTTCACTCATATTTATACAGAAACTTGATGTTTTCTTTCGAG
TATATACAAGGTGATTACATGTACGTTTGAAGTACAACTCTAGATTTTGTAGTGCCCTCTTGGGCTAGCG
GTAAAGGTGCGCATTTTTTCACACCCTACAATGTTCTGTTCAAAAGATTTTGGTCAAACGCTGTAGAAGT
GAAAGTTGGTGCGCATGTTTCGGCGTTCGAAACTTCTCCGCAGTGAAAGATAAATGATCAATTTCTACTG
TTGTAGATCCACATATCTTCAACGCTGTTATCTAATTTCTACTGTTGTAGATGCATCTTGGCTAGCAATG
AACAGAGAATTTCTACTGTTGTAGATGCACAAAGAATCAATATGGGTGTCAAATTTCTACTGTTGTAGAT
CCGGTTGTGGTATATTTGGTGTGGAAATTTCTACTGTTGTAGATGTTTTTTATGTCTTATCGTGACGCAG
TCCCATGGGCCATTACAAACTCATGCAGACAGTCAGGGAATCCTAGCGACATGGAGGCCCAGAATACCCT
CCTTGACAGTCTTGACGTGCGCAGCTCAGGGGCATGATGTGACTGTCGCCCGTACATTTAGCCCATACAT
CCCCATGTATAATCATTTGCATCCATACATTTTGATGGCCGCACGGCGCGAAGCAAAAATTACGGCTCCT
CGCTGCAGACCTGCGAGCAGGGAAACGCTCCCCTCACAGACGCGTTGAATTGTCCCCACGCCGCGCCCCT
GTAGAGAAATATAAAAGGTTAGGATTTGCCACTGAGGTTCTTCTTTCATATACTTCCTTTTAAAATCTTG
CTAGGATACAGTTCTCACATCACATCCGAACATAAACAACCATGGGTAAGGAAAAGACTCACGTTTCGAG
GCCGCGATTAAATTCCAACATGGATGCTGATTTATATGGGTATAAATGGGCTCGCGATAATGTCGGGCAA
TCAGGTGCGACAATCTATCGATTGTATGGGAAGCCCGATGCGCCAGAGTTGTTTCTGAAACATGGCAAAG
GTAGCGTTGCCAATGATGTTACAGATGAGATGGTCAGACTAAACTGGCTGACGGAATTTATGCCTCTTCC
GACCATCAAGCATTTTATCCGTACTCCTGATGATGCATGGTTACTCACCACTGCGATCCCCGGCAAAACA
GCATTCCAGGTATTAGAAGAATATCCTGATTCAGGTGAAAATATTGTTGATGCGCTGGCAGTGTTCCTGC
GCCGGTTGCATTCGATTCCTGTTTGTAATTGTCCTTTTAACAGCGATCGCGTATTTCGTCTCGCTCAGGC
GCAATCACGAATGAATAACGGTTTGGTTGATGCGAGTGATTTTGATGACGAGCGTAATGGCTGGCCTGTT
GAACAAGTCTGGAAAGAAATGCATAAGCTTTTGCCATTCTCACCGGATTCAGTCGTCACTCATGGTGATT
TCTCACTTGATAACCTTATTTTTGACGAGGGGAAATTAATAGGTTGTATTGATGTTGGACGAGTCGGAAT
CGCAGACCGATACCAGGATCTTGCCATCCTATGGAACTGCCTCGGTGAGTTTTCTCCTTCATTACAGAAA
CGGCTTTTTCAAAAATATGGTATTGATAATCCTGATATGAATAAATTGCAGTTTCATTTGATGCTCGATG
AGTTTTTCTAATCAGTACTGACAATAAAAAGATTCTTGTTTTCAAGAACTTGTCATTTGTATAGTTTTTT
TATATTGTAGTTGTTCTATTTTAATCAAATGTTAGCGTGATTTATATTTTTTTTCGCCTCGACATCATCT
GCCCAGATGCGAAGTTAAGTGCGCAGAAAGTAATATCATGCGTCAATCGTATGTGAATGCTGGTCGCTAT
ACTGTATTCACGTAGACGGATAGGTATAGCCAGACATCAGCAGCATACTTCGGGAACCGTAGGCGAGAGG
CGGTTTGCGTATTGGGCGCTCTTCCGCTTCCTCGCTCACTGACTCGCTGCGCTCGGTCGTTCGGCTGCGG
CGAGCGGTATCAGCTCACTCAAAGGCGGTAATACGGTTATCCACAGAATCAGGGGATAACGCAGGAAAGA
ACATGTGAGCAAAAGGCCAGCAAAAGGCCAGGAACCGTAAAAAGGCCGCGTTGCTGGCGTTTTTCCATAG
GCTCCGCCCCCCTGACGAGCATCACAAAAATCGACGCTCAAGTCAGAGGTGGCGAAACCCGACAGGACTA
TAAAGATACCAGGCGTTTCCCCCTGGAAGCTCCCTCGTGCGCTCTCCTGTTCCGACCCTGCCGCTTACCG
GATACCTGTCCGCCTTTCTCCCTTCGGGAAGCGTGGCGCTTTCTCATAGCTCACGCTGTAGGTATCTCAG
TTCGGTGTAGGTCGTTCGCTCCAAGCTGGGCTGTGTGCACGAACCCCCCGTTCAGCCCGACCGCTGCGCC
TTATCCGGTAACTATCGTCTTGAGTCCAACCCGGTAAGACACGACTTATCGCCACTGGCAGCAGCCACTG
GTAACAGGATTAGCAGAGCGAGGTATGTAGGCGGTGCTACAGAGTTCTTGAAGTGGTGGCCTAACTACGG
CTACACTAGAAGAACAGTATTTGGTATCTGCGCTCTGCTGAAGCCAGTTACCTTCGGAAAAAGAGTTGGT
AGCTCTTGATCCGGCAAACAAACCACCGCTGGTAGCGGTGGTTTTTTTGTTTGCAAGCAGCAGATTACGC
GCAGAAAAAAAGGATCTCAAGAAGATCCTTTGATCTTTTCTACGGGGTCTGACGCTCAGTGGAACGAAAA
CTCACGTTAAGGGATTTTGGTCATGAGATTATCAAAAAGGATCTTCACCTAGATCCTTTTAAATTAAAAA
TGAAGTTTTAAATCAATCTAAAGTATATATGAGTAAACTTGGTCTGACAGTTACCAATGCTTAATCAGTG
AGGCACCTATCTCAGCGATCTGTCTATTTCGTTCATCCATAGTTGCCTGACTCCCCGTCGTGTAGATAAC
TACGATACGGGAGGGCTTACCATCTGGCCCCAGTGCTGCAATGATACCGCGAGACCCACGCTCACCGGCT
CCAGATTTATCAGCAATAAACCAGCCAGCCGGAAGGGCCGAGCGCAGAAGTGGTCCTGCAACTTTATCCG
CCTCCATCCAGTCTATTAATTGTTGCCGGGAAGCTAGAGTAAGTAGTTCGCCAGTTAATAGTTTGCGCAA
CGTTGTTGCCATTGCTACAGGCATCGTGGTGTCACGCTCGTCGTTTGGTATGGCTTCATTCAGCTCCGGT
TCCCAACGATCAAGGCGAGTTACATGATCCCCCATGTTGTGCAAAAAAGCGGTTAGCTCCTTCGGTCCTC
CGATCGTTGTCAGAAGTAAGTTGGCCGCAGTGTTATCACTCATGGTTATGGCAGCACTGCATAATTCTCT
TACTGTCATGCCATCCGTAAGATGCTTTTCTGTGACTGGTGAGTACTCAACCAAGTCATTCTGAGAATAG
TGTATGCGGCGACCGAGTTGCTCTTGCCCGGCGTCAATACGGGATAATACCGCGCCACATAGCAGAACTT
TAAAAGTGCTCATCATTGGAAAACGTTCTTCGGGGCGAAAACTCTCAAGGATCTTACCGCTGTTGAGATC
CAGTTCGATGTAACCCACTCGTGCACCCAACTGATCTTCAGCATCTTTTACTTTCACCAGCGTTTCTGGG
TGAGCAAAAACAGGAAGGCAAAATGCCGCAAAAAAGGGAATAAGGGCGACACGGAAATGTTGAATACTCA
TACTCTTCCTTTTTCAATATTATTGAAGCATTTATCAGGGTTATTGTCTCATGAGCGGATACATATTTGA
ATGTATTTAGAAAAATAAACAAATAGGGGTTCCGCGCAACTATATGTGAAGGCATGGCTATGGCACGGCA
GACATTCCGCCAGATCATCAATAGGCACCGCCCTCCACGCATTTAAGCATAAACACGCACTATGCCGTTC
TTCTCATGTATATATATATACAGGCAACACGCAGATATAGGTGCGACGTGAACAGTGAGCTGTATGTGCG
CAGCTCGCGTTGCATTTTCGGAAGCGCTCGTTTTCGGAAACGCTTTGAAGTTCCTATTCCGAAGTTCCTA
TTCTGTAGAAAGTATAGGAACCTCAGAGCGCTTTTGAAAACCAAAAGCGCTCTGAAGACGCACTTTCAAA
AAACCAAAAACGCACCGGACTGTAACGAGCTACTAAAATATTGCGAATACCGCTTCCACAAACATTGCTC
AAAAGTATCTCTTTGCTATATATCTCTGTGCTATATCCCTATATAACCTACCCATCCACCTTTCGCTCCT
TGAACTTGCATCTAAACTCGACCTCTACATTTTTTATGTTTATCTCTAGTATTACTCTTTAGACAAAAAA
ATTGTAGTAAGAACTATTCATAGAGTGAATCGAAAACAATACGAAAATGTAAACATTTCCTATACGTAGT
ATATAGAGACAAAATAGAAGAAACCGTTCATAATTTTCTGACCAATGAAGAATCATCAACGCTATCACTT
TCTGTTCACAAAGTATGCGCAATCCACATCGGTATAGAATATAATCGGGGATGCCTTTATCTTGAAAAAA
TGCACCCGCAGCTTCGCTAGTAATCAGTAAACGCGGGAAGTGGAGTCAGGCTTTTTTTATGGAAGAGAAA
ATAGACACCAAAGTAGCCTTCTTCTAACCTTAACGGACCTACAGTGCAAAAAGTTATCAAGAGACTGCAT
TATAGAGCGCACAAAGGAGAAAAAAAGTAATCTAAGATGCTTTGTTAGAAAAATAGCGCTCTCGGGATGC
ATTTTTGTAGAACAAAAAAGAAGTATAGATTCTTTGTTGGTAAAATAGCGCTCTCGCGTTGCATTTCTGT
TCTGTAAAAATGCAGCTCAGATTCTTTGTTTGAAAAATTAGCGCTCTCGCGTTGCATTTTTGTTTTACAA
AAATGAAGCACAGATTCTTCGTTGGTAAAATAGCGCTTTCGCGTTGCATTTCTGTTCTGTAAAAATGCAG
CTCAGATTCTTTGTTTGAAAAATTAGCGCTCTCGCGTTGCATTTTTGTTCTACAAAATGAAGCACAGATG
CTTCGTTGGAGGGCGTGAACGCATCGCTATTCAGCTTGCTGCTACAGCGCAACTTATCTAGATTGTATCC
CATCTGACCG
