>Addgene plasmid #103024 | pUDE735 | depositor partial sequence | sequence record 195105 | CRISPR array crCAN1-4.crHIS4-4.crPDR12-3.crADE2-3.S
AATTTCTACTGTTGTAGATCCACATATCTTCAACGCTGTTATCTAATTTCTACTGTTGTAGATGCATCTT
GGCTAGCAATGAACAGAGAATTTCTACTGTTGTAGATGCACAAAGAATCAATATGGGTGTCAAATTTCTA
CTGTTGTAGATCCGGTTGTGGTATATTTGGTGTGGAAATTTCTACTGTTGTAGATG
